>Addgene plasmid #53347 | GST-PRDM16 224-454 | addgene partial sequence | sequence record 86535 | pGEX5 5'-GGGCTGGCAAGCCACGTTTGGTG-3'
CTCAATGGATCTGGTTCGCGTGGATCCAGCTTGGATGAGGACCCCACATTCCGCTGTGATGAGTGTGATG
AGCTCTTCCAGTGCAGGCTGGACCTGAGGCGCCACAAGAAGTACGCGTGCAGCTCTGCAGGAGCCCAGCT
CTACGAGGGCCTAGGGGAGGAACTCAAGCCCGAGGGCCTTGGCGTGGGCAGCGACGGGCAAGCGCATGAG
TGCAAGGATTGCGAGCGGATGTTCCCCAACAAGTACAGCTTGGAGCAACACATGATCGTCCACACGGAAG
AGCGTGAGTACAAATGTGACCAGTGTCCCAAGGCCTTCAACTGGAAGTCCAACCTCATCCGCCACCAGAT
GTCTCACGACAGTGGCAAGCGCTTCGAATGTGAAAACTGTGTCAAGGTGTTCACGGACCCCAGCAACCTC
CAGCGTCACATCCGCTCACAGCATGTCGGTGCCCGGGCCCATGCCTGCCCTGACTGTGGCAAGACCTTCG
CCACATCCTCTGGCCTCAAACAGCACAAGCATATCCACAGCACGGTGAAGCCATTCATATGCGAGGTCTG
CCACAAGTCCTACACGCAGTTCTCCAACCTGTGCCGGCACAAGCGGATGCACGCCGACTGCAGGACGCAG
ATCAAGTGCAAGGACTGTGGGCAGATGTTCAGCACTACCTCCTCCCTCAACAAGCATCGGAGATTCTGCG
AGGGCAAGAACCATTACACGCCTTGACTCGAGCGGCCGCATCGTGACTGACTGACGATCTGCCTCGCGCG
TTTCGGTGATGACGGTGAAAACCTCTGACACATGCAGCTCCCGGAGACGGTCACAGCTTGTCTGTAAGCG
GATGCCGGGAGCAGACAAGCCCGTCAGGGCGCGTC
