[The description below was written by a language model from this plasmid's Addgene catalogue record.]
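Description:
GST-PRDM16 224-454 is a bacterial expression plasmid built on the commercial pGEX4T-2 backbone (about 5 kb without insert) and designed to produce a fragment of mouse PRDM16 (PR domain containing 16) as a glutathione S-transferase fusion in E. coli. It is maintained as a high-copy plasmid under ampicillin selection. No feature table accompanies the record, so the origin of replication and other backbone elements are not itemised. The restriction sites used for cloning are listed as unknown.

The insert encodes amino acids 224 to 454 of mouse PRDM16, rather than the full-length protein, placed downstream of and in frame with the GST coding sequence supplied by the backbone, so that GST sits at the N terminus of the fusion. Expression is driven by the tac promoter, a strong hybrid trp/lac promoter that is typically induced with IPTG in lac repressor-containing hosts. The GST moiety allows the fusion to be captured on glutathione resin, either for purification or for immobilising the fragment as bait. Vectors of the pGEX-4T series generally carry a thrombin cleavage site between GST and the insert, although this record does not explicitly list it.

The stated purpose is bacterial expression of the PRDM16 fragment. The associated work concerns regulation of brown and white fat gene programs through a PRDM16/CtBP transcriptional complex. A defined GST-tagged subregion of this kind is well suited to in vitro pull-down and domain-mapping experiments that identify which parts of PRDM16 contact binding partners, though the record does not spell out the specific assay.
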