Addgene plasmid #53347: GST-PRDM16 224-454
Purpose: bacterial expression of mouse PRDM16 fragment
Depositing lab: Shingo Kajimura & Bruce Spiegelman. Depositing organization: Dana-Farber Cancer Institute. Publication: Regulation of the brown and white fat gene programs through a PRDM16/CtBP transcriptional complex. Kajimura S, Seale P, Tomaru T, Erdjument-Bromage H, Cooper MP, Ruas JL, Chin S, Tempst P, Lazar MA, Spiegelman BM. Genes Dev. 2008 May 15;22(10):1397-409. doi: 10.1101/gad.1666108. PubMed 18483224.
Backbone
  Vector backbone: pGEX4T-2
  Backbone manufacturer: GE Healthcare
  Backbone size w/o insert (bp): 4970
  Vector type: Bacterial Expression
Growth in bacteria
  Bacterial resistance: Ampicillin, 100 μg/mL
  Growth temperature: 37°C
  Growth strain: DH5alpha
  Copy number: High Copy
Gene/Insert
  Gene/Insert name: PRDM16 (alt name: PR domain containing 16)
  Species: M. musculus (mouse)
  Mutation: aa 224-454
  Entrez Gene: Prdm16 (a.k.a. 5730557K01Rik, csp1, mel1)
  Promoter: tac
  Tag / fusion protein: GST (N terminal on backbone)
  Cloning method: Restriction Enzyme; 5′ cloning site unknown (unknown if destroyed); 3′ cloning site unknown (unknown if destroyed)
  Sequencing primers: 5′ pGEX5'; 3′ pGEX3'
Terms and licenses: Academic/Nonprofit Terms; Industry Terms: Not Available to Industry
How to cite: GST-PRDM16 224-454 was a gift from Shingo Kajimura & Bruce Spiegelman (Addgene plasmid # 53347 ; http://n2t.net/addgene:53347 ; RRID:Addgene_53347)
